>Addgene plasmid #180635 | Dsup pLVX-Puro | depositor full sequence | sequence record 351212 | Dsup pLVX-Puro sequence 9450 bps
GGAAGGGCTAATTCACTCCCAAAGAAGACAAGATATCCTTGATCTGTGGATCTACCACACACAAGGCTAC
TTCCCTGATTAGCAGAACTACACACCAGGGCCAGGGGTCAGATATCCACTGACCTTTGGATGGTGCTACA
AGCTAGTACCAGTTGAGCCAGATAAGGTAGAAGAGGCCAATAAAGGAGAGAACACCAGCTTGTTACACCC
TGTGAGCCTGCATGGGATGGATGACCCGGAGAGAGAAGTGTTAGAGTGGAGGTTTGACAGCCGCCTAGCA
TTTCATCACGTGGCCCGAGAGCTGCATCCGGAGTACTTCAAGAACTGCTGATATCGAGCTTGCTACAAGG
GACTTTCCGCTGGGGACTTTCCAGGGAGGCGTGGCCTGGGCGGGACTGGGGAGTGGCGAGCCCTCAGATC
CTGCATATAAGCAGCTGCTTTTTGCCTGTACTGGGTCTCTCTGGTTAGACCAGATCTGAGCCTGGGAGCT
CTCTGGCTAACTAGGGAACCCACTGCTTAAGCCTCAATAAAGCTTGCCTTGAGTGCTTCAAGTAGTGTGT
GCCCGTCTGTTGTGTGACTCTGGTAACTAGAGATCCCTCAGACCCTTTTAGTCAGTGTGGAAAATCTCTA
GCAGTGGCGCCCGAACAGGGACTTGAAAGCGAAAGGGAAACCAGAGGAGCTCTCTCGACGCAGGACTCGG
CTTGCTGAAGCGCGCACGGCAAGAGGCGAGGGGCGGCGACTGGTGAGTACGCCAAAAATTTTGACTAGCG
GAGGCTAGAAGGAGAGAGATGGGTGCGAGAGCGTCAGTATTAAGCGGGGGAGAATTAGATCGCGATGGGA
AAAAATTCGGTTAAGGCCAGGGGGAAAGAAAAAATATAAATTAAAACATATAGTATGGGCAAGCAGGGAG
CTAGAACGATTCGCAGTTAATCCTGGCCTGTTAGAAACATCAGAAGGCTGTAGACAAATACTGGGACAGC
TACAACCATCCCTTCAGACAGGATCAGAAGAACTTAGATCATTATATAATACAGTAGCAACCCTCTATTG
TGTGCATCAAAGGATAGAGATAAAAGACACCAAGGAAGCTTTAGACAAGATAGAGGAAGAGCAAAACAAA
AGTAAGACCACCGCACAGCAAGCGGCCGGCCGCTGATCTTCAGACCTGGAGGAGGAGATATGAGGGACAA
TTGGAGAAGTGAATTATATAAATATAAAGTAGTAAAAATTGAACCATTAGGAGTAGCACCCACCAAGGCA
AAGAGAAGAGTGGTGCAGAGAGAAAAAAGAGCAGTGGGAATAGGAGCTTTGTTCCTTGGGTTCTTGGGAG
CAGCAGGAAGCACTATGGGCGCAGCGTCAATGACGCTGACGGTACAGGCCAGACAATTATTGTCTGGTAT
AGTGCAGCAGCAGAACAATTTGCTGAGGGCTATTGAGGCGCAACAGCATCTGTTGCAACTCACAGTCTGG
GGCATCAAGCAGCTCCAGGCAAGAATCCTGGCTGTGGAAAGATACCTAAAGGATCAACAGCTCCTGGGGA
TTTGGGGTTGCTCTGGAAAACTCATTTGCACCACTGCTGTGCCTTGGAATGCTAGTTGGAGTAATAAATC
TCTGGAACAGATTTGGAATCACACGACCTGGATGGAGTGGGACAGAGAAATTAACAATTACACAAGCTTA
ATACACTCCTTAATTGAAGAATCGCAAAACCAGCAAGAAAAGAATGAACAAGAATTATTGGAATTAGATA
AATGGGCAAGTTTGTGGAATTGGTTTAACATAACAAATTGGCTGTGGTATATAAAATTATTCATAATGAT
AGTAGGAGGCTTGGTAGGTTTAAGAATAGTTTTTGCTGTACTTTCTATAGTGAATAGAGTTAGGCAGGGA
TATTCACCATTATCGTTTCAGACCCACCTCCCAACCCCGAGGGGACCCGACAGGCCCGAAGGAATAGAAG
AAGAAGGTGGAGAGAGAGACAGAGACAGATCCATTCGATTAGTGAACGGATCTCGACGGTATCGCCTTTA
AAAGAAAAGGGGGGATTGGGGGGTACAGTGCAGGGGAAAGAATAGTAGACATAATAGCAACAGACATACA
AACTAAAGAATTACAAAAACAAATTACAAAAATTCAAAATTTTCGGGTTTATTACAGGGACAGCAGAGAT
CCAGTTTATCGTTACATAACTTACGGTAAATGGCCCGCCTGGCTGACCGCCCAACGACCCCCGCCCATTG
ACGTCAATAATGACGTATGTTCCCATAGTAACGCCAATAGGGACTTTCCATTGACGTCAATGGGTGGAGT
ATTTACGGTAAACTGCCCACTTGGCAGTACATCAAGTGTATCATATGCCAAGTACGCCCCCTATTGACGT
CAATGACGGTAAATGGCCCGCCTGGCATTATGCCCAGTACATGACCTTATGGGACTTTCCTACTTGGCAG
TACATCTACGTATTAGTCATCGCTATTACCATGGTATTAGTCATCGCTATTACCATGGTGATGCGGTTTT
GGCAGTACATCAATGGGCGTGGATAGCGGTTTGACTCACGGGGATTTCCAAGTCTCCACCCCATTGACGT
CAATGGGAGTTTGTTTTGGCACCAAAATCAACGGGACTTTCCAAAATGTCGTAACAACTCCGCCCCATTG
ACGCAAATGGGCGGTAGGCGTGTACGGTGGGAGGTCTATATAAGCAGAGCTCGTTTAGTGAACCGTCAGA
TCGCCTGGAGACGCCATCCACGCTGTTTTGACCTCCATAGAAGACACCGACTCTACTAGAGGATCTATTT
CCGGTGAATTCATGGCCTCCACCCACCAGAGCAGCACCGAGCCTTCCAGCACCGGCAAATCCGAGGAAAC
AAAGAAGGACGCCAGCCAAGGTTCCGGCCAAGATTCCAAGAACGTGACAGTCACCAAGGGCACCGGCTCC
AGCGCCACTAGCGCCGCCATCGTGAAGACCGGAGGCAGCCAAGGTAAAGACAGCTCCACAACCGCCGGAT
CCTCCAGCACCCAAGGTCAGAAGTTCTCCACCACCCCTACAGACCCTAAGACCTTTTCCTCCGACCAGAA
GGAAAAGTCCAAGTCCCCCGCTAAGGAGGTGCCTAGCGGCGGAGACTCCAAGTCCCAAGGTGACACCAAG
AGCCAGAGCGACGCCAAAAGCAGCGGCCAGAGCCAAGGTCAGAGCAAGGACTCCGGCAAGAGCTCCTCCG
ACTCCAGCAAGAGCCACAGCGTGATCGGCGCCGTGAAGGACGTCGTGGCCGGCGCTAAAGATGTGGCTGG
CAAAGCCGTGGAGGACGCCCCCTCCATTATGCATACCGCCGTGGACGCTGTGAAGAACGCCGCCACCACC
GTCAAAGACGTGGCCTCCAGCGCTGCCAGCACAGTGGCCGAGAAAGTGGTCGACGCCTACCACAGCGTGG
TCGGCGATAAGACAGATGACAAGAAGGAGGGCGAGCACAGCGGCGACAAAAAGGACGACAGCAAGGCTGG
AAGCGGCAGCGGCCAAGGTGGCGATAACAAGAAGAGCGAGGGCGAGACAAGCGGCCAAGCTGAGAGCTCC
AGCGGCAATGAGGGCGCCGCTCCCGCTAAGGGCAGAGGAAGGGGCAGACCTCCCGCTGCCGCCAAAGGAG
TGGCCAAAGGCGCTGCTAAGGGCGCCGCTGCCAGCAAAGGCGCCAAATCCGGCGCCGAGAGCTCCAAAGG
AGGAGAACAGTCCAGCGGCGACATCGAGATGGCCGACGCCAGCAGCAAGGGAGGAAGCGACCAGAGAGAC
TCCGCTGCTACCGTGGGAGAAGGCGGAGCCAGCGGAAGCGAAGGCGGCGCCAAAAAGGGCAGAGGCCGTG
GCGCCGGCAAAAAGGCCGATGCTGGCGATACCTCCGCCGAGCCTCCCAGAAGGAGCAGCAGACTGACCAG
CTCCGGAACTGGTGCTGGATCCGCCCCCGCTGCTGCTAAAGGAGGCGCCAAAAGGGCCGCCAGCAGCAGC
AGCACACCTTCCAACGCCAAGAAGCAAGCTACTGGTGGCGCTGGCAAAGCTGCCGCTACCAAGGCCACAG
CCGCCAAATCCGCCGCCAGCAAGGCCCCCCAAAATGGAGCCGGCGCCAAGAAGAAGGGCGGAAAGGCCGG
CGGTCGTAAGAGGAAATACCCCTACGACGTGCCCGACTACGCCTAATCTAGAGCGGCCGCGGATCCCGCC
CCTCTCCCTCCCCCCCCCCTAACGTTACTGGCCGAAGCCGCTTGGAATAAGGCCGGTGTGCGTTTGTCTA
TATGTTATTTTCCACCATATTGCCGTCTTTTGGCAATGTGAGGGCCCGGAAACCTGGCCCTGTCTTCTTG
ACGAGCATTCCTAGGGGTCTTTCCCCTCTCGCCAAAGGAATGCAAGGTCTGTTGAATGTCGTGAAGGAAG
CAGTTCCTCTGGAAGCTTCTTGAAGACAAACAACGTCTGTAGCGACCCTTTGCAGGCAGCGGAACCCCCC
ACCTGGCGACAGGTGCCTCTGCGGCCAAAAGCCACGTGTATAAGATACACCTGCAAAGGCGGCACAACCC
CAGTGCCACGTTGTGAGTTGGATAGTTGTGGAAAGAGTCAAATGGCTCTCCTCAAGCGTATTCAACAAGG
GGCTGAAGGATGCCCAGAAGGTACCCCATTGTATGGGATCTGATCTGGGGCCTCGGTGCACATGCTTTAC
ATGTGTTTAGTCGAGGTTAAAAAAACGTCTAGGCCCCCCGAACCACGGGGACGTGGTTTTCCTTTGAAAA
ACACGATGATAAGCTTGCCACAACCCACAAGGAGACGACCTTCCATGACCGAGTACAAGCCCACGGTGCG
CCTCGCCACCCGCGACGACGTCCCCCGGGCCGTACGCACCCTCGCCGCCGCGTTCGCCGACTACCCCGCC
ACGCGCCACACCGTCGACCCGGACCGCCACATCGAGCGGGTCACCGAGCTGCAAGAACTCTTCCTCACGC
GCGTCGGGCTCGACATCGGCAAGGTGTGGGTCGCGGACGACGGCGCCGCGGTGGCGGTCTGGACCACGCC
GGAGAGCGTCGAAGCGGGGGCGGTGTTCGCCGAGATCGGCCCGCGCATGGCCGAGTTGAGCGGTTCCCGG
CTGGCCGCGCAGCAACAGATGGAAGGCCTCCTGGCGCCGCACCGGCCCAAGGAGCCCGCGTGGTTCCTGG
CCACCGTCGGCGTCTCGCCCGACCACCAGGGCAAGGGTCTGGGCAGCGCCGTCGTGCTCCCCGGAGTGGA
GGCGGCCGAGCGCGCCGGGGTGCCCGCCTTCCTGGAGACCTCCGCGCCCCGCAACCTCCCCTTCTACGAG
CGGCTCGGCTTCACCGTCACCGCCGACGTCGAGGTGCCCGAAGGACCGCGCACCTGGTGCATGACCCGCA
AGCCCGGTGCCTAGACGCGTCTGGAACAATCAACCTCTGGATTACAAAATTTGTGAAAGATTGACTGGTA
TTCTTAACTATGTTGCTCCTTTTACGCTATGTGGATACGCTGCTTTAATGCCTTTGTATCATGCTATTGC
TTCCCGTATGGCTTTCATTTTCTCCTCCTTGTATAAATCCTGGTTGCTGTCTCTTTATGAGGAGTTGTGG
CCCGTTGTCAGGCAACGTGGCGTGGTGTGCACTGTGTTTGCTGACGCAACCCCCACTGGTTGGGGCATTG
CCACCACCTGTCAGCTCCTTTCCGGGACTTTCGCTTTCCCCCTCCCTATTGCCACGGCGGAACTCATCGC
CGCCTGCCTTGCCCGCTGCTGGACAGGGGCTCGGCTGTTGGGCACTGACAATTCCGTGGTGTTGTCGGGG
AAGCTGACGTCCTTTCCATGGCTGCTCGCCTGTGTTGCCACCTGGATTCTGCGCGGGACGTCCTTCTGCT
ACGTCCCTTCGGCCCTCAATCCAGCGGACCTTCCTTCCCGCGGCCTGCTGCCGGCTCTGCGGCCTCTTCC
GCGTCTTCGCCTTCGCCCTCAGACGAGTCGGATCTCCCTTTGGGCCGCCTCCCCGCCTGGAATTAATTCT
GCAGTCGAGACCTAGAAAAACATGGAGCAATCACAAGTAGCAATACAGCAGCTACCAATGCTGATTGTGC
CTGGCTAGAAGCACAAGAGGAGGAGGAGGTGGGTTTTCCAGTCACACCTCAGGTACCTTTAAGACCAATG
ACTTACAAGGCAGCTGTAGATCTTAGCCACTTTTTAAAAGAAAAGAGGGGACTGGAAGGGCTAATTCACT
CCCAACGAAGACAAGATATCCTTGATCTGTGGATCTACCACACACAAGGCTACTTCCCTGATTAGCAGAA
CTACACACCAGGGCCAGGGGTCAGATATCCACTGACCTTTGGATGGTGCTACAAGCTAGTACCAGTTGAG
CCAGATAAGGTAGAAGAGGCCAATAAAGGAGAGAACACCAGCTTGTTACACCCTGTGAGCCTGCATGGGA
TGGATGACCCGGAGAGAGAAGTGTTAGAGTGGAGGTTTGACAGCCGCCTAGCATTTCATCACGTGGCCCG
AGAGCTGCATCCGGAGTACTTCAAGAACTGCTGATATCGAGCTTGCTACAAGGGACTTTCCGCTGGGGAC
TTTCCAGGGAGGCGTGGCCTGGGCGGGACTGGGGAGTGGCGAGCCCTCAGATCCTGCATATAAGCAGCTG
CTTTTTGCCTGTACTGGGTCTCTCTGGTTAGACCAGATCTGAGCCTGGGAGCTCTCTGGCTAACTAGGGA
ACCCACTGCTTAAGCCTCAATAAAGCTTGCCTTGAGTGCTTCAAGTAGTGTGTGCCCGTCTGTTGTGTGA
CTCTGGTAACTAGAGATCCCTCAGACCCTTTTAGTCAGTGTGGAAAATCTCTAGCAGTAGTAGTTCATGT
CATCTTATTATTCAGTATTTATAACTTGCAAAGAAATGAATATCAGAGAGTGAGAGGCCTTGACATTGCT
AGCGTTTACCGTCGACCTCTAGCTAGAGCTTGGCGTAATCATGGTCATAGCTGTTTCCTGTGTGAAATTG
TTATCCGCTCACAATTCCACACAACATACGAGCCGGAAGCATAAAGTGTAAAGCCTGGGGTGCCTAATGA
GTGAGCTAACTCACATTAATTGCGTTGCGCTCACTGCCCGCTTTCCAGTCGGGAAACCTGTCGTGCCAGC
TGCATTAATGAATCGGCCAACGCGCGGGGAGAGGCGGTTTGCGTATTGGGCGCTCTTCCGCTTCCTCGCT
CACTGACTCGCTGCGCTCGGTCGTTCGGCTGCGGCGAGCGGTATCAGCTCACTCAAAGGCGGTAATACGG
TTATCCACAGAATCAGGGGATAACGCAGGAAAGAACATGTGAGCAAAAGGCCAGCAAAAGGCCAGGAACC
GTAAAAAGGCCGCGTTGCTGGCGTTTTTCCATAGGCTCCGCCCCCCTGACGAGCATCACAAAAATCGACG
CTCAAGTCAGAGGTGGCGAAACCCGACAGGACTATAAAGATACCAGGCGTTTCCCCCTGGAAGCTCCCTC
GTGCGCTCTCCTGTTCCGACCCTGCCGCTTACCGGATACCTGTCCGCCTTTCTCCCTTCGGGAAGCGTGG
CGCTTTCTCATAGCTCACGCTGTAGGTATCTCAGTTCGGTGTAGGTCGTTCGCTCCAAGCTGGGCTGTGT
GCACGAACCCCCCGTTCAGCCCGACCGCTGCGCCTTATCCGGTAACTATCGTCTTGAGTCCAACCCGGTA
AGACACGACTTATCGCCACTGGCAGCAGCCACTGGTAACAGGATTAGCAGAGCGAGGTATGTAGGCGGTG
CTACAGAGTTCTTGAAGTGGTGGCCTAACTACGGCTACACTAGAAGAACAGTATTTGGTATCTGCGCTCT
GCTGAAGCCAGTTACCTTCGGAAAAAGAGTTGGTAGCTCTTGATCCGGCAAACAAACCACCGCTGGTAGC
GGTGGTTTTTTTGTTTGCAAGCAGCAGATTACGCGCAGAAAAAAAGGATCTCAAGAAGATCCTTTGATCT
TTTCTACGGGGTCTGACGCTCAGTGGAACGAAAACTCACGTTAAGGGATTTTGGTCATGAGATTATCAAA
AAGGATCTTCACCTAGATCCTTTTAAATTAAAAATGAAGTTTTAAATCAATCTAAAGTATATATGAGTAA
ACTTGGTCTGACAGTTACCAATGCTTAATCAGTGAGGCACCTATCTCAGCGATCTGTCTATTTCGTTCAT
CCATAGTTGCCTGACTCCCCGTCGTGTAGATAACTACGATACGGGAGGGCTTACCATCTGGCCCCAGTGC
TGCAATGATACCGCGAGACCCACGCTCACCGGCTCCAGATTTATCAGCAATAAACCAGCCAGCCGGAAGG
GCCGAGCGCAGAAGTGGTCCTGCAACTTTATCCGCCTCCATCCAGTCTATTAATTGTTGCCGGGAAGCTA
GAGTAAGTAGTTCGCCAGTTAATAGTTTGCGCAACGTTGTTGCCATTGCTACAGGCATCGTGGTGTCACG
CTCGTCGTTTGGTATGGCTTCATTCAGCTCCGGTTCCCAACGATCAAGGCGAGTTACATGATCCCCCATG
TTGTGCAAAAAAGCGGTTAGCTCCTTCGGTCCTCCGATCGTTGTCAGAAGTAAGTTGGCCGCAGTGTTAT
CACTCATGGTTATGGCAGCACTGCATAATTCTCTTACTGTCATGCCATCCGTAAGATGCTTTTCTGTGAC
TGGTGAGTACTCAACCAAGTCATTCTGAGAATAGTGTATGCGGCGACCGAGTTGCTCTTGCCCGGCGTCA
ATACGGGATAATACCGCGCCACATAGCAGAACTTTAAAAGTGCTCATCATTGGAAAACGTTCTTCGGGGC
GAAAACTCTCAAGGATCTTACCGCTGTTGAGATCCAGTTCGATGTAACCCACTCGTGCACCCAACTGATC
TTCAGCATCTTTTACTTTCACCAGCGTTTCTGGGTGAGCAAAAACAGGAAGGCAAAATGCCGCAAAAAAG
GGAATAAGGGCGACACGGAAATGTTGAATACTCATACTCTTCCTTTTTCAATATTATTGAAGCATTTATC
AGGGTTATTGTCTCATGAGCGGATACATATTTGAATGTATTTAGAAAAATAAACAAATAGGGGTTCCGCG
CACATTTCCCCGAAAAGTGCCACCTGACGTCGACGGATCGGGAGATCAACTTGTTTATTGCAGCTTATAA
TGGTTACAAATAAAGCAATAGCATCACAAATTTCACAAATAAAGCATTTTTTTCACTGCATTCTAGTTGT
GGTTTGTCCAAACTCATCAATGTATCTTATCATGTCTGGATCAACTGGATAACTCAAGCTAACCAAAATC
ATCCCAAACTTCCCACCCCATACCCTATTACCACTGCCAATTACCTGTGGTTTCATTTACTCTAAACCTG
TGATTCCTCTGAATTATTTTCATTTTAAAGAAATTGTATTTGTTAAATATGTACTACAAACTTAGTAGTT
Features (pLannotate 1.2.2; 24 found; start..end, strand, type, name):
    376..633     +  LTR            5' LTR (truncated): truncated 5' long terminal repeat (LTR) from HIV-1
    680..805     +  misc_feature   HIV-1 Ψ: packaging signal of human immunodeficiency virus type 1
    789..1127    +  CDS            HIV-1 gag (fragment): gag protein from human immunodeficiency virus 1; gag
   1302..1535    +  misc_feature   RRE: The Rev response element (RRE) of HIV-1 allows for Rev-dependent mRNA export from the nucleus to the cytoplasm.
   1912..2012    +  CDS            Rev (fragment): human immunodeficiency virus 1 (HIV-1) Rev protein; rev; enhances nuclear export of unspliced and incompletely spliced viral mRNAs
   2027..2142    +  misc_feature   cPPT/CTS: central polypurine tract and central termination sequence of HIV-1 (lacking the first T)
   2180..2483    +  enhancer       CMV enhancer: human cytomegalovirus immediate early enhancer
   2484..2507    +  enhancer       CMV enhancer (fragment): human cytomegalovirus immediate early enhancer; contains an 18-bp deletion relative to the standard CMV enhancer
   2508..2711    +  promoter       CMV promoter: human cytomegalovirus (CMV) immediate early promoter
   2812..4146    +  CDS            Dsup: DSUP_RAMVA - Experimental evidence at protein level: Swiss-Prot protein existence level 1. Unique chromatin-associating protein that contributes to the organism's exceptional tolerance to harsh environmental stresses (PubMed:27649274, PubMed:31571581). Binds with a higher affinity to nucleosomes than to free DNA (PubMed:31571581). Protects chromatin from damage caused by hydroxyl radical-mediated cleavage induced by X-rays or treatment with hydrogen peroxide (PubMed:27649274, PubMed:31571581). Suppresses X-ray-induced DNA damage that includes single-strand breaks (SSBs) as well as more hazardo
   4310..4772    +  misc_feature   IRES: internal ribosome entry site (IRES) of the encephalomyocarditis virus (EMCV)
   4805..5402    +  CDS            PuroR (fragment): puromycin N-acetyltransferase; pac from Streptomyces alboniger; confers resistance to puromycin
   5418..6006    +  misc_feature   WPRE: woodchuck hepatitis virus posttranscriptional regulatory element
   6023..6541    +  CDS            nef (fragment): NEF_HV1BR - Experimental evidence at protein level: Swiss-Prot protein existence level 1. Extracellular Nef protein targets CD4(+) T-lymphocytes for apoptosis by interacting with CXCR4 surface receptors (PubMed:14990729). From Human immunodeficiency virus type 1 group M subtype B (isolate BRU/LAI) (HIV-1).
   6589..6846    +  LTR            5' LTR (truncated): truncated 5' long terminal repeat (LTR) from HIV-1
   6998..7014    -  protein_bind   lac operator: The lac repressor binds to the lac operator to inhibit transcription in E. coli. This inhibition can be relieved by adding lactose or isopropyl-β-D-thiogalactopyranoside (IPTG). lac repressor encoded by lacI
   7022..7052    -  promoter       lac promoter: promoter for the E. coli lac operon
   7067..7088    -  protein_bind   CAP binding site: CAP binding activates transcription in the presence of cAMP. E. coli catabolite activator protein
   7101..7193    -  CDS            lacI (fragment): lac repressor; lacI; The lac repressor binds to the lac operator to inhibit transcription in E. coli. This inhibition can be relieved by adding lactose or isopropyl-β-D-thiogalactopyranoside (IPTG).
   7376..7964    -  rep_origin     ori: high-copy-number ColE1/pMB1/pBR322/pUC origin of replication
   8135..8995    -  CDS            AmpR: β-lactamase; bla; confers resistance to ampicillin, carbenicillin, and related antibiotics
   8996..9100    -  promoter       AmpR promoter: bla
   9148..9282    +  polyA_signal   SV40 poly(A) signal: SV40 polyadenylation signal
   9449..328     +  CDS            nef (fragment) (across the origin): NEF_HV1BR - Experimental evidence at protein level: Swiss-Prot protein existence level 1. Extracellular Nef protein targets CD4(+) T-lymphocytes for apoptosis by interacting with CXCR4 surface receptors (PubMed:14990729). From Human immunodeficiency virus type 1 group M subtype B (isolate BRU/LAI) (HIV-1).
