>Addgene plasmid #180635 | Dsup pLVX-Puro | addgene full sequence | sequence record 356151 | Addgene NGS Result
GGAAGGGCTAATTCACTCCCAAAGAAGACAAGATATCCTTGATCTGTGGATCTACCACACACAAGGCTAC
TTCCCTGATTAGCAGAACTACACACCAGGGCCAGGGGTCAGATATCCACTGACCTTTGGATGGTGCTACA
AGCTAGTACCAGTTGAGCCAGATAAGGTAGAAGAGGCCAATAAAGGAGAGAACACCAGCTTGTTACACCC
TGTGAGCCTGCATGGGATGGATGACCCGGAGAGAGAAGTGTTAGAGTGGAGGTTTGACAGCCGCCTAGCA
TTTCATCACGTGGCCCGAGAGCTGCATCCGGAGTACTTCAAGAACTGCTGATATCGAGCTTGCTACAAGG
GACTTTCCGCTGGGGACTTTCCAGGGAGGCGTGGCCTGGGCGGGACTGGGGAGTGGCGAGCCCTCAGATC
CTGCATATAAGCAGCTGCTTTTTGCCTGTACTGGGTCTCTCTGGTTAGACCAGATCTGAGCCTGGGAGCT
CTCTGGCTAACTAGGGAACCCACTGCTTAAGCCTCAATAAAGCTTGCCTTGAGTGCTTCAAGTAGTGTGT
GCCCGTCTGTTGTGTGACTCTGGTAACTAGAGATCCCTCAGACCCTTTTAGTCAGTGTGGAAAATCTCTA
GCAGTGGCGCCCGAACAGGGACTTGAAAGCGAAAGGGAAACCAGAGGAGCTCTCTCGACGCAGGACTCGG
CTTGCTGAAGCGCGCACGGCAAGAGGCGAGGGGCGGCGACTGGTGAGTACGCCAAAAATTTTGACTAGCG
GAGGCTAGAAGGAGAGAGATGGGTGCGAGAGCGTCAGTATTAAGCGGGGGAGAATTAGATCGCGATGGGA
AAAAATTCGGTTAAGGCCAGGGGGAAAGAAAAAATATAAATTAAAACATATAGTATGGGCAAGCAGGGAG
CTAGAACGATTCGCAGTTAATCCTGGCCTGTTAGAAACATCAGAAGGCTGTAGACAAATACTGGGACAGC
TACAACCATCCCTTCAGACAGGATCAGAAGAACTTAGATCATTATATAATACAGTAGCAACCCTCTATTG
TGTGCATCAAAGGATAGAGATAAAAGACACCAAGGAAGCTTTAGACAAGATAGAGGAAGAGCAAAACAAA
AGTAAGACCACCGCACAGCAAGCGGCCGGCCGCTGATCTTCAGACCTGGAGGAGGAGATATGAGGGACAA
TTGGAGAAGTGAATTATATAAATATAAAGTAGTAAAAATTGAACCATTAGGAGTAGCACCCACCAAGGCA
AAGAGAAGAGTGGTGCAGAGAGAAAAAAGAGCAGTGGGAATAGGAGCTTTGTTCCTTGGGTTCTTGGGAG
CAGCAGGAAGCACTATGGGCGCAGCGTCAATGACGCTGACGGTACAGGCCAGACAATTATTGTCTGGTAT
AGTGCAGCAGCAGAACAATTTGCTGAGGGCTATTGAGGCGCAACAGCATCTGTTGCAACTCACAGTCTGG
GGCATCAAGCAGCTCCAGGCAAGAATCCTGGCTGTGGAAAGATACCTAAAGGATCAACAGCTCCTGGGGA
TTTGGGGTTGCTCTGGAAAACTCATTTGCACCACTGCTGTGCCTTGGAATGCTAGTTGGAGTAATAAATC
TCTGGAACAGATTTGGAATCACACGACCTGGATGGAGTGGGACAGAGAAATTAACAATTACACAAGCTTA
ATACACTCCTTAATTGAAGAATCGCAAAACCAGCAAGAAAAGAATGAACAAGAATTATTGGAATTAGATA
AATGGGCAAGTTTGTGGAATTGGTTTAACATAACAAATTGGCTGTGGTATATAAAATTATTCATAATGAT
AGTAGGAGGCTTGGTAGGTTTAAGAATAGTTTTTGCTGTACTTTCTATAGTGAATAGAGTTAGGCAGGGA
TATTCACCATTATCGTTTCAGACCCACCTCCCAACCCCGAGGGGACCCGACAGGCCCGAAGGAATAGAAG
AAGAAGGTGGAGAGAGAGACAGAGACAGATCCATTCGATTAGTGAACGGATCTCGACGGTATCGCCTTTA
AAAGAAAAGGGGGGATTGGGGGGTACAGTGCAGGGGAAAGAATAGTAGACATAATAGCAACAGACATACA
AACTAAAGAATTACAAAAACAAATTACAAAAATTCAAAATTTTCGGGTTTATTACAGGGACAGCAGAGAT
CCAGTTTATCGATAAGCTTGGGAGTTCCGCGTTACATAACTTACGGTAAATGGCCCGCCTGGCTGACCGC
CCAACGACCCCCGCCCATTGACGTCAATAATGACGTATGTTCCCATAGTAACGCCAATAGGGACTTTCCA
TTGACGTCAATGGGTGGAGTATTTACGGTAAACTGCCCACTTGGCAGTACATCAAGTGTATCATATGCCA
AGTACGCCCCCTATTGACGTCAATGACGGTAAATGGCCCGCCTGGCATTATGCCCAGTACATGACCTTAT
GGGACTTTCCTACTTGGCAGTACATCTACGTATTAGTCATCGCTATTACCATGGTGATGCGGTTTTGGCA
GTACATCAATGGGCGTGGATAGCGGTTTGACTCACGGGGATTTCCAAGTCTCCACCCCATTGACGTCAAT
GGGAGTTTGTTTTGGCACCAAAATCAACGGGACTTTCCAAAATGTCGTAACAACTCCGCCCCATTGACGC
AAATGGGCGGTAGGCGTGTACGGTGGGAGGTCTATATAAGCAGAGCTCGTTTAGTGAACCGTCAGATCGC
CTGGAGACGCCATCCACGCTGTTTTGACCTCCATAGAAGACACCGACTCTACTAGAGGATCTATTTCCGG
TGAATTCATGGCCTCCACCCACCAGAGCAGCACCGAGCCTTCCAGCACCGGCAAATCCGAGGAAACAAAG
AAGGACGCCAGCCAAGGTTCCGGCCAAGATTCCAAGAACGTGACAGTCACCAAGGGCACCGGCTCCAGCG
CCACTAGCGCCGCCATCGTGAAGACCGGAGGCAGCCAAGGTAAAGACAGCTCCACAACCGCCGGATCCTC
CAGCACCCAAGGTCAGAAGTTCTCCACCACCCCTACAGACCCTAAGACCTTTTCCTCCGACCAGAAGGAA
AAGTCCAAGTCCCCCGCTAAGGAGGTGCCTAGCGGCGGAGACTCCAAGTCCCAAGGTGACACCAAGAGCC
AGAGCGACGCCAAAAGCAGCGGCCAGAGCCAAGGTCAGAGCAAGGACTCCGGCAAGAGCTCCTCCGACTC
CAGCAAGAGCCACAGCGTGATCGGCGCCGTGAAGGACGTCGTGGCCGGCGCTAAAGATGTGGCTGGCAAA
GCCGTGGAGGACGCCCCCTCCATTATGCATACCGCCGTGGACGCTGTGAAGAACGCCGCCACCACCGTCA
AAGACGTGGCCTCCAGCGCTGCCAGCACAGTGGCCGAGAAAGTGGTCGACGCCTACCACAGCGTGGTCGG
CGATAAGACAGATGACAAGAAGGAGGGCGAGCACAGCGGCGACAAAAAGGACGACAGCAAGGCTGGAAGC
GGCAGCGGCCAAGGTGGCGATAACAAGAAGAGCGAGGGCGAGACAAGCGGCCAAGCTGAGAGCTCCAGCG
GCAATGAGGGCGCCGCTCCCGCTAAGGGCAGAGGAAGGGGCAGACCTCCCGCTGCCGCCAAAGGAGTGGC
CAAAGGCGCTGCTAAGGGCGCCGCTGCCAGCAAAGGCGCCAAATCCGGCGCCGAGAGCTCCAAAGGAGGA
GAACAGTCCAGCGGCGACATCGAGATGGCCGACGCCAGCAGCAAGGGAGGAAGCGACCAGAGAGACTCCG
CTGCTACCGTGGGAGAAGGCGGAGCCAGCGGAAGCGAAGGCGGCGCCAAAAAGGGCAGAGGCCGTGGCGC
CGGCAAAAAGGCCGATGCTGGCGATACCTCCGCCGAGCCTCCCAGAAGGAGCAGCAGACTGACCAGCTCC
GGAACTGGTGCTGGATCCGCCCCCGCTGCTGCTAAAGGAGGCGCCAAAAGGGCCGCCAGCAGCAGCAGCA
CACCTTCCAACGCCAAGAAGCAAGCTACTGGTGGCGCTGGCAAAGCTGCCGCTACCAAGGCCACAGCCGC
CAAATCCGCCGCCAGCAAGGCCCCCCAAAATGGAGCCGGCGCCAAGAAGAAGGGCGGAAAGGCCGGCGGT
CGTAAGAGGAAATACCCCTACGACGTGCCCGACTACGCCTAATCTAGAGCGGCCGCGGATCCCGCCCCTC
TCCCTCCCCCCCCCCTAACGTTACTGGCCGAAGCCGCTTGGAATAAGGCCGGTGTGCGTTTGTCTATATG
TTATTTTCCACCATATTGCCGTCTTTTGGCAATGTGAGGGCCCGGAAACCTGGCCCTGTCTTCTTGACGA
GCATTCCTAGGGGTCTTTCCCCTCTCGCCAAAGGAATGCAAGGTCTGTTGAATGTCGTGAAGGAAGCAGT
TCCTCTGGAAGCTTCTTGAAGACAAACAACGTCTGTAGCGACCCTTTGCAGGCAGCGGAACCCCCCACCT
GGCGACAGGTGCCTCTGCGGCCAAAAGCCACGTGTATAAGATACACCTGCAAAGGCGGCACAACCCCAGT
GCCACGTTGTGAGTTGGATAGTTGTGGAAAGAGTCAAATGGCTCTCCTCAAGCGTATTCAACAAGGGGCT
GAAGGATGCCCAGAAGGTACCCCATTGTATGGGATCTGATCTGGGGCCTCGGTGCACATGCTTTACATGT
GTTTAGTCGAGGTTAAAAAAACGTCTAGGCCCCCCGAACCACGGGGACGTGGTTTTCCTTTGAAAAACAC
GATGATAAGCTTGCCACAACCCACAAGGAGACGACCTTCCATGACCGAGTACAAGCCCACGGTGCGCCTC
GCCACCCGCGACGACGTCCCCCGGGCCGTACGCACCCTCGCCGCCGCGTTCGCCGACTACCCCGCCACGC
GCCACACCGTCGACCCGGACCGCCACATCGAGCGGGTCACCGAGCTGCAAGAACTCTTCCTCACGCGCGT
CGGGCTCGACATCGGCAAGGTGTGGGTCGCGGACGACGGCGCCGCGGTGGCGGTCTGGACCACGCCGGAG
AGCGTCGAAGCGGGGGCGGTGTTCGCCGAGATCGGCCCGCGCATGGCCGAGTTGAGCGGTTCCCGGCTGG
CCGCGCAGCAACAGATGGAAGGCCTCCTGGCGCCGCACCGGCCCAAGGAGCCCGCGTGGTTCCTGGCCAC
CGTCGGCGTCTCGCCCGACCACCAGGGCAAGGGTCTGGGCAGCGCCGTCGTGCTCCCCGGAGTGGAGGCG
GCCGAGCGCGCCGGGGTGCCCGCCTTCCTGGAGACCTCCGCGCCCCGCAACCTCCCCTTCTACGAGCGGC
TCGGCTTCACCGTCACCGCCGACGTCGAGGTGCCCGAAGGACCGCGCACCTGGTGCATGACCCGCAAGCC
CGGTGCCTAGACGCGTCTGGAACAATCAACCTCTGGATTACAAAATTTGTGAAAGATTGACTGGTATTCT
TAACTATGTTGCTCCTTTTACGCTATGTGGATACGCTGCTTTAATGCCTTTGTATCATGCTATTGCTTCC
CGTATGGCTTTCATTTTCTCCTCCTTGTATAAATCCTGGTTGCTGTCTCTTTATGAGGAGTTGTGGCCCG
TTGTCAGGCAACGTGGCGTGGTGTGCACTGTGTTTGCTGACGCAACCCCCACTGGTTGGGGCATTGCCAC
CACCTGTCAGCTCCTTTCCGGGACTTTCGCTTTCCCCCTCCCTATTGCCACGGCGGAACTCATCGCCGCC
TGCCTTGCCCGCTGCTGGACAGGGGCTCGGCTGTTGGGCACTGACAATTCCGTGGTGTTGTCGGGGAAGC
TGACGTCCTTTCCATGGCTGCTCGCCTGTGTTGCCACCTGGATTCTGCGCGGGACGTCCTTCTGCTACGT
CCCTTCGGCCCTCAATCCAGCGGACCTTCCTTCCCGCGGCCTGCTGCCGGCTCTGCGGCCTCTTCCGCGT
CTTCGCCTTCGCCCTCAGACGAGTCGGATCTCCCTTTGGGCCGCCTCCCCGCCTGGAATTAATTCTGCAG
TCGAGACCTAGAAAAACATGGAGCAATCACAAGTAGCAATACAGCAGCTACCAATGCTGATTGTGCCTGG
CTAGAAGCACAAGAGGAGGAGGAGGTGGGTTTTCCAGTCACACCTCAGGTACCTTTAAGACCAATGACTT
ACAAGGCAGCTGTAGATCTTAGCCACTTTTTAAAAGAAAAGAGGGGACTGGAAGGGCTAATTCACTCCCA
ACGAAGACAAGATATCCTTGATCTGTGGATCTACCACACACAAGGCTACTTCCCTGATTAGCAGAACTAC
ACACCAGGGCCAGGGGTCAGATATCCACTGACCTTTGGATGGTGCTACAAGCTAGTACCAGTTGAGCCAG
ATAAGGTAGAAGAGGCCAATAAAGGAGAGAACACCAGCTTGTTACACCCTGTGAGCCTGCATGGGATGGA
TGACCCGGAGAGAGAAGTGTTAGAGTGGAGGTTTGACAGCCGCCTAGCATTTCATCACGTGGCCCGAGAG
CTGCATCCGGAGTACTTCAAGAACTGCTGATATCGAGCTTGCTACAAGGGACTTTCCGCTGGGGACTTTC
CAGGGAGGCGTGGCCTGGGCGGGACTGGGGAGTGGCGAGCCCTCAGATCCTGCATATAAGCAGCTGCTTT
TTGCCTGTACTGGGTCTCTCTGGTTAGACCAGATCTGAGCCTGGGAGCTCTCTGGCTAACTAGGGAACCC
ACTGCTTAAGCCTCAATAAAGCTTGCCTTGAGTGCTTCAAGTAGTGTGTGCCCGTCTGTTGTGTGACTCT
GGTAACTAGAGATCCCTCAGACCCTTTTAGTCAGTGTGGAAAATCTCTAGCAGTAGTAGTTCATGTCATC
TTATTATTCAGTATTTATAACTTGCAAAGAAATGAATATCAGAGAGTGAGAGGCCTTGACATTGCTAGCG
TTTACCGTCGACCTCTAGCTAGAGCTTGGCGTAATCATGGTCATAGCTGTTTCCTGTGTGAAATTGTTAT
CCGCTCACAATTCCACACAACATACGAGCCGGAAGCATAAAGTGTAAAGCCTGGGGTGCCTAATGAGTGA
GCTAACTCACATTAATTGCGTTGCGCTCACTGCCCGCTTTCCAGTCGGGAAACCTGTCGTGCCAGCTGCA
TTAATGAATCGGCCAACGCGCGGGGAGAGGCGGTTTGCGTATTGGGCGCTCTTCCGCTTCCTCGCTCACT
GACTCGCTGCGCTCGGTCGTTCGGCTGCGGCGAGCGGTATCAGCTCACTCAAAGGCGGTAATACGGTTAT
CCACAGAATCAGGGGATAACGCAGGAAAGAACATGTGAGCAAAAGGCCAGCAAAAGGCCAGGAACCGTAA
AAAGGCCGCGTTGCTGGCGTTTTTCCATAGGCTCCGCCCCCCTGACGAGCATCACAAAAATCGACGCTCA
AGTCAGAGGTGGCGAAACCCGACAGGACTATAAAGATACCAGGCGTTTCCCCCTGGAAGCTCCCTCGTGC
GCTCTCCTGTTCCGACCCTGCCGCTTACCGGATACCTGTCCGCCTTTCTCCCTTCGGGAAGCGTGGCGCT
TTCTCATAGCTCACGCTGTAGGTATCTCAGTTCGGTGTAGGTCGTTCGCTCCAAGCTGGGCTGTGTGCAC
GAACCCCCCGTTCAGCCCGACCGCTGCGCCTTATCCGGTAACTATCGTCTTGAGTCCAACCCGGTAAGAC
ACGACTTATCGCCACTGGCAGCAGCCACTGGTAACAGGATTAGCAGAGCGAGGTATGTAGGCGGTGCTAC
AGAGTTCTTGAAGTGGTGGCCTAACTACGGCTACACTAGAAGAACAGTATTTGGTATCTGCGCTCTGCTG
AAGCCAGTTACCTTCGGAAAAAGAGTTGGTAGCTCTTGATCCGGCAAACAAACCACCGCTGGTAGCGGTG
GTTTTTTTGTTTGCAAGCAGCAGATTACGCGCAGAAAAAAAGGATCTCAAGAAGATCCTTTGATCTTTTC
TACGGGGTCTGACGCTCAGTGGAACGAAAACTCACGTTAAGGGATTTTGGTCATGAGATTATCAAAAAGG
ATCTTCACCTAGATCCTTTTAAATTAAAAATGAAGTTTTAAATCAATCTAAAGTATATATGAGTAAACTT
GGTCTGACAGTTACCAATGCTTAATCAGTGAGGCACCTATCTCAGCGATCTGTCTATTTCGTTCATCCAT
AGTTGCCTGACTCCCCGTCGTGTAGATAACTACGATACGGGAGGGCTTACCATCTGGCCCCAGTGCTGCA
ATGATACCGCGAGACCCACGCTCACCGGCTCCAGATTTATCAGCAATAAACCAGCCAGCCGGAAGGGCCG
AGCGCAGAAGTGGTCCTGCAACTTTATCCGCCTCCATCCAGTCTATTAATTGTTGCCGGGAAGCTAGAGT
AAGTAGTTCGCCAGTTAATAGTTTGCGCAACGTTGTTGCCATTGCTACAGGCATCGTGGTGTCACGCTCG
TCGTTTGGTATGGCTTCATTCAGCTCCGGTTCCCAACGATCAAGGCGAGTTACATGATCCCCCATGTTGT
GCAAAAAAGCGGTTAGCTCCTTCGGTCCTCCGATCGTTGTCAGAAGTAAGTTGGCCGCAGTGTTATCACT
CATGGTTATGGCAGCACTGCATAATTCTCTTACTGTCATGCCATCCGTAAGATGCTTTTCTGTGACTGGT
GAGTACTCAACCAAGTCATTCTGAGAATAGTGTATGCGGCGACCGAGTTGCTCTTGCCCGGCGTCAATAC
GGGATAATACCGCGCCACATAGCAGAACTTTAAAAGTGCTCATCATTGGAAAACGTTCTTCGGGGCGAAA
ACTCTCAAGGATCTTACCGCTGTTGAGATCCAGTTCGATGTAACCCACTCGTGCACCCAACTGATCTTCA
GCATCTTTTACTTTCACCAGCGTTTCTGGGTGAGCAAAAACAGGAAGGCAAAATGCCGCAAAAAAGGGAA
TAAGGGCGACACGGAAATGTTGAATACTCATACTCTTCCTTTTTCAATATTATTGAAGCATTTATCAGGG
TTATTGTCTCATGAGCGGATACATATTTGAATGTATTTAGAAAAATAAACAAATAGGGGTTCCGCGCACA
TTTCCCCGAAAAGTGCCACCTGACGTCGACGGATCGGGAGATCAACTTGTTTATTGCAGCTTATAATGGT
TACAAATAAAGCAATAGCATCACAAATTTCACAAATAAAGCATTTTTTTCACTGCATTCTAGTTGTGGTT
TGTCCAAACTCATCAATGTATCTTATCATGTCTGGATCAACTGGATAACTCAAGCTAACCAAAATCATCC
CAAACTTCCCACCCCATACCCTATTACCACTGCCAATTACCTGTGGTTTCATTTACTCTAAACCTGTGAT
TCCTCTGAATTATTTTCATTTTAAAGAAATTGTATTTGTTAAATATGTACTACAAACTTAGTAGTT
Features (pLannotate 1.2.2; 23 found; start..end, strand, type, name):
    376..633     +  LTR            5' LTR (truncated): truncated 5' long terminal repeat (LTR) from HIV-1
    680..805     +  misc_feature   HIV-1 Ψ: packaging signal of human immunodeficiency virus type 1
    789..1127    +  CDS            HIV-1 gag (fragment): gag protein from human immunodeficiency virus 1; gag
   1302..1535    +  misc_feature   RRE: The Rev response element (RRE) of HIV-1 allows for Rev-dependent mRNA export from the nucleus to the cytoplasm.
   1912..2012    +  CDS            Rev (fragment): human immunodeficiency virus 1 (HIV-1) Rev protein; rev; enhances nuclear export of unspliced and incompletely spliced viral mRNAs
   2027..2142    +  misc_feature   cPPT/CTS: central polypurine tract and central termination sequence of HIV-1 (lacking the first T)
   2200..2503    +  enhancer       CMV enhancer: human cytomegalovirus immediate early enhancer
   2504..2707    +  promoter       CMV promoter: human cytomegalovirus (CMV) immediate early promoter
   2808..4142    +  CDS            Dsup: DSUP_RAMVA - Experimental evidence at protein level: Swiss-Prot protein existence level 1. Unique chromatin-associating protein that contributes to the organism's exceptional tolerance to harsh environmental stresses (PubMed:27649274, PubMed:31571581). Binds with a higher affinity to nucleosomes than to free DNA (PubMed:31571581). Protects chromatin from damage caused by hydroxyl radical-mediated cleavage induced by X-rays or treatment with hydrogen peroxide (PubMed:27649274, PubMed:31571581). Suppresses X-ray-induced DNA damage that includes single-strand breaks (SSBs) as well as more hazardo
   4306..4768    +  misc_feature   IRES: internal ribosome entry site (IRES) of the encephalomyocarditis virus (EMCV)
   4801..5398    +  CDS            PuroR (fragment): puromycin N-acetyltransferase; pac from Streptomyces alboniger; confers resistance to puromycin
   5414..6002    +  misc_feature   WPRE: woodchuck hepatitis virus posttranscriptional regulatory element
   6019..6537    +  CDS            nef (fragment): NEF_HV1BR - Experimental evidence at protein level: Swiss-Prot protein existence level 1. Extracellular Nef protein targets CD4(+) T-lymphocytes for apoptosis by interacting with CXCR4 surface receptors (PubMed:14990729). From Human immunodeficiency virus type 1 group M subtype B (isolate BRU/LAI) (HIV-1).
   6585..6842    +  LTR            5' LTR (truncated): truncated 5' long terminal repeat (LTR) from HIV-1
   6994..7010    -  protein_bind   lac operator: The lac repressor binds to the lac operator to inhibit transcription in E. coli. This inhibition can be relieved by adding lactose or isopropyl-β-D-thiogalactopyranoside (IPTG). lac repressor encoded by lacI
   7018..7048    -  promoter       lac promoter: promoter for the E. coli lac operon
   7063..7084    -  protein_bind   CAP binding site: CAP binding activates transcription in the presence of cAMP. E. coli catabolite activator protein
   7097..7189    -  CDS            lacI (fragment): lac repressor; lacI; The lac repressor binds to the lac operator to inhibit transcription in E. coli. This inhibition can be relieved by adding lactose or isopropyl-β-D-thiogalactopyranoside (IPTG).
   7372..7960    -  rep_origin     ori: high-copy-number ColE1/pMB1/pBR322/pUC origin of replication
   8131..8991    -  CDS            AmpR: β-lactamase; bla; confers resistance to ampicillin, carbenicillin, and related antibiotics
   8992..9096    -  promoter       AmpR promoter: bla
   9144..9278    +  polyA_signal   SV40 poly(A) signal: SV40 polyadenylation signal
   9445..328     +  CDS            nef (fragment) (across the origin): NEF_HV1BR - Experimental evidence at protein level: Swiss-Prot protein existence level 1. Extracellular Nef protein targets CD4(+) T-lymphocytes for apoptosis by interacting with CXCR4 surface receptors (PubMed:14990729). From Human immunodeficiency virus type 1 group M subtype B (isolate BRU/LAI) (HIV-1).
