[The description below was written by a language model from this plasmid's Addgene catalogue record and pLannotate feature annotations shown in this document.]
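Description:
Dsup pLVX-Puro is an HIV-1-based lentiviral transfer plasmid, built on the pLVX-Puro backbone, for delivering the tardigrade damage suppressor protein Dsup into mammalian cells. In bacteria it is maintained through a high-copy ColE1/pUC-type origin and an ampicillin resistance gene (β-lactamase) driven by its own promoter. Remnants of the lac promoter/operator region and an SV40 polyadenylation signal also lie in the plasmid backbone outside the viral cassette. The viral portion is bounded by two HIV-1 LTR sequences, each preceded by sequence annotated as a nef fragment. It carries the Ψ packaging signal with an adjoining gag fragment, the Rev response element for Rev-dependent nuclear export of the genomic RNA, and the cPPT/CTS element that aids nuclear import of the reverse-transcribed genome. The record lists no viral structural or enzymatic genes, so particle production depends on packaging and envelope functions supplied separately.

The payload is a single bicistronic expression unit. The human CMV immediate early enhancer and promoter drive a human codon-optimized Dsup coding sequence from Ramazzottius varieornatus, followed by an EMCV IRES and the puromycin N-acetyltransferase gene, so Dsup and the selection marker are translated from the same transcript and puromycin selection enriches for Dsup-expressing cells. A WPRE downstream enhances transcript stability and expression. No epitope tag or fluorescent reporter is annotated. Dsup is a chromatin-associating protein that binds nucleosomes and shields DNA from hydroxyl radical damage caused by X-rays or peroxide, and the stated purpose is to confer increased radiotolerance on transduced cells. The depositor and repository sequences differ by only four nucleotides in length, with a small difference in the CMV enhancer region, and otherwise share the same annotated features.
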