Addgene plasmid #180635: Dsup pLVX-Puro
Purpose: Expresses human codon optimized tardigrade damage suppressing protein Dsup under a CMV promoter; to provide increased radio tolerance
Depositing lab: Christopher Mason. Depositing organization: Cornell University. Publication: Multi-omics Analysis of Dsup Expressing Human Cells Reveals Open Chromatin Architectural Dynamics Underlying Radioprotection. Westover C, Najjar D, Meydan C, Grigorev K, Veling MT, Chang ML, Chin C, Butler D, Afshin EE, Silver PA, Mason CE. bioRxiv 2020.11.10.373571 10.1101/2020.11.10.373571.
Backbone
  Vector backbone: pLVX-Puro
  Vector type: Lentiviral
  Selectable markers: Puromycin
Growth in bacteria
  Bacterial resistance: Ampicillin, 100 μg/mL
  Growth temperature: 37°C
  Growth strain: NEB Stable
  Copy number: Unknown
Gene/Insert
  Gene/Insert name: Dsup
  Species: Ramazzottius varieornatus
  Promoter: CMV
  Cloning method: Unknown
  Sequencing primers: 5′ CMV-F
Terms and licenses: Academic/Nonprofit Terms; Industry Terms: Not Available to Industry
Depositor comments: Please visit https://doi.org/10.1101/2020.11.10.373571 for bioRxiv preprint.
How to cite: Dsup pLVX-Puro was a gift from Christopher Mason (Addgene plasmid # 180635 ; http://n2t.net/addgene:180635 ; RRID:Addgene_180635)
